Addgene plasmid #17758: pBabe-c-myc-zeo
Depositing lab: Susan Lindquist. Depositing organization: Whitehead Institute for Biomedical Research. Publication: Heat shock factor 1 is a powerful multifaceted modifier of carcinogenesis. Dai C, Whitesell L, Rogers AB, Lindquist S. Cell. 2007 Sep 21. 130(6):1005-18. 10.1016/j.cell.2007.07.020 PubMed 17889646.
Backbone
  Vector backbone: pBABE-zeo
  Backbone size w/o insert (bp): 4800
  Vector type: Mammalian Expression, Retroviral
  Selectable markers: Zeocin
Growth in bacteria
  Bacterial resistance: Ampicillin, 100 μg/mL
  Growth temperature: 37°C
  Growth strain: DH5alpha
  Copy number: High Copy
Gene/Insert
  Gene/Insert name: c-myc
  Species: H. sapiens (human)
  Insert size (bp): 1400
  Entrez Gene: MYC (a.k.a. MRTL, MYCC, bHLHe39, c-Myc)
  Cloning method: Restriction Enzyme; 5′ cloning site EcoRI (not destroyed); 3′ cloning site EcoRI (not destroyed)
  Sequencing primers: 5′ pBABE5'; 3′ pBABE3'
Resource information
  A portion of this plasmid was derived from a plasmid made by: Dr. Weinberg, Whitehead Institute
Terms and licenses: Academic/Nonprofit Terms; Industry Terms: Not Available to Industry
Depositor comments: This is the p64 transcript variant of c-myc
How to cite: pBabe-c-myc-zeo was a gift from Susan Lindquist (Addgene plasmid # 17758 ; http://n2t.net/addgene:17758 ; RRID:Addgene_17758)
