[The description below was written by a language model from this plasmid's Addgene catalogue record and pLannotate feature annotations shown in this document.]
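Description:
pBabe-c-myc-zeo is a Moloney murine leukemia virus-based retroviral expression vector built on the pBABE-zeo backbone and carrying human c-myc (MYC). The depositor notes that the insert is the p64 variant. The roughly 1.4 kb insert was cloned into a single EcoRI site that is retained on both sides, and the annotated MYC coding sequence lies in the sense orientation relative to the viral transcript. In bacteria the plasmid is maintained through a high-copy ColE1/pUC-type origin and selected with ampicillin via the β-lactamase gene. The sequenced record is about 6.4 kb, consistent with the stated backbone and insert sizes.

The proviral region is flanked by MMLV long terminal repeats. Downstream of the 5′ LTR are a retroviral packaging signal (Ψ) and a truncated gag segment lacking its start codon, which together promote efficient encapsidation of the genomic RNA without producing Gag protein. MYC sits immediately after these elements; no separate internal promoter is annotated upstream of it, so it is presumably transcribed from the 5′ LTR as in other pBABE vectors. A second cassette follows, in which the SV40 enhancer/early promoter drives the Sh ble gene, conferring Zeocin resistance for selection of transduced mammalian cells. The annotation software also labels a short ΔU3 fragment next to the 3′ LTR, but a full-length LTR is annotated there as well, so the record does not establish a self-inactivating design.

Because the vector lacks functional gag, pol and env, virus production requires these functions in trans from a packaging cell line or helper plasmids. The resulting particles give stable integration and constitutive overexpression of the MYC oncoprotein. The associated publication concerns heat shock factor 1 as a modifier of carcinogenesis, which suggests use in oncogene-driven transformation studies.
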