Features (pLannotate 1.2.2; 13 found; start..end, strand, type, name):
    182..770     -  rep_origin     ori: high-copy-number ColE1/pMB1/pBR322/pUC origin of replication
    930..1790    -  CDS            AmpR: β-lactamase; bla; confers resistance to ampicillin, carbenicillin, and related antibiotics
   1791..1895    -  promoter       AmpR promoter: bla
   1926..2395    +  LTR            LTR: long terminal repeat from Moloney murine leukemia virus
   2519..2793    +  misc_feature   MESV Ψ (fragment): packaging signal of murine embryonic stem cell virus
   2860..3276    +  CDS            gag (truncated): truncated Moloney murine leukemia virus (MMLV) gag gene lacking the start codon
   3339..3355    -  misc_feature   MCS (fragment): pUC18/19 multiple cloning site
   3357..4673    +  CDS            MYC: MYC_HUMAN - Also known as BHLHE39. Experimental evidence at protein level: Swiss-Prot protein existence level 1. Transcription factor that binds DNA in a non-specific manner, yet also specifically recognizes the core sequence 5'-CAC[GA]TG-3'. Activates the transcription of growth-related genes. Binds to the VEGFA promoter, promoting VEGFA production and subsequent sprouting angiogenesis (PubMed:24940000). Regulator of somatic reprogramming, controls self-renewal of embryonic stem cells. Functions with TAF6L to activate target gene expression through RNA polymerase II pause release (By similari
   4962..5291    +  promoter       SV40 promoter: SV40 enhancer and early promoter
   5301..5675    +  CDS            BleoR: antibiotic-binding protein; Sh ble from Streptoalloteichus hindustanus; confers resistance to bleomycin, phleomycin, and Zeocin™
   5724..5845    +  LTR            3' LTR (ΔU3) (fragment): self-inactivating 3' long terminal repeat (LTR) from Moloney murine leukemia virus
   5846..6315    +  LTR            LTR: long terminal repeat from Moloney murine leukemia virus
   6381..6433    -  CDS            lacI (fragment): lac repressor; lacI; The lac repressor binds to the lac operator to inhibit transcription in E. coli. This inhibition can be relieved by adding lactose or isopropyl-β-D-thiogalactopyranoside (IPTG).
>Addgene plasmid #17758 | pBabe-c-myc-zeo | addgene full sequence | sequence record 169124 | Addgene NGS results
CTTCCGCTTCCTCGCTCACTGACTCGCTGCGCTCGGTCGTTCGGCTGCGGCGAGCGGTATCAGCTCACTC
AAAGGCGGTAATACGGTTATCCACAGAATCAGGGGATAACGCAGGAAAGAACATGTGAGCAAAAGGCCAG
CAAAAGGCCAGGAACCGTAAAAAGGCCGCGTTGCTGGCGTTTTTCCATAGGCTCCGCCCCCCTGACGAGC
ATCACAAAAATCGACGCTCAAGTCAGAGGTGGCGAAACCCGACAGGACTATAAAGATACCAGGCGTTTCC
CCCTGGAAGCTCCCTCGTGCGCTCTCCTGTTCCGACCCTGCCGCTTACCGGATACCTGTCCGCCTTTCTC
CCTTCGGGAAGCGTGGCGCTTTCTCATAGCTCACGCTGTAGGTATCTCAGTTCGGTGTAGGTCGTTCGCT
CCAAGCTGGGCTGTGTGCACGAACCCCCCGTTCAGCCCGACCGCTGCGCCTTATCCGGTAACTATCGTCT
TGAGTCCAACCCGGTAAGACACGACTTATCGCCACTGGCAGCAGCCACTGGTAACAGGATTAGCAGAGCG
AGGTATGTAGGCGGTGCTACAGAGTTCTTGAAGTGGTGGCCTAACTACGGCTACACTAGAAGAACAGTAT
TTGGTATCTGCGCTCTGCTGAAGCCAGTTACCTTCGGAAAAAGAGTTGGTAGCTCTTGATCCGGCAAACA
AACCACCGCTGGTAGCGGTGGTTTTTTTGTTTGCAAGCAGCAGATTACGCGCAGAAAAAAAGGATCTCAA
GAAGATCCTTTGATCTTTTCTACGGGGTCTGACGCTCAGTGGAACGAAAACTCACGTTAAGGGATTTTGG
TCATGAGATTATCAAAAAGGATCTTCACCTAGATCCTTTTGCGGCCGCAAATCAATCTAAAGTATATATG
AGTAAACTTGGTCTGACAGTTACCAATGCTTAATCAGTGAGGCACCTATCTCAGCGATCTGTCTATTTCG
TTCATCCATAGTTGCCTGACTCCCCGTCGTGTAGATAACTACGATACGGGAGGGCTTACCATCTGGCCCC
AGTGCTGCAATGATACCGCGAGACCCACGCTCACCGGCTCCAGATTTATCAGCAATAAACCAGCCAGCCG
GAAGGGCCGAGCGCAGAAGTGGTCCTGCAACTTTATCCGCCTCCATCCAGTCTATTAATTGTTGCCGGGA
AGCTAGAGTAAGTAGTTCGCCAGTTAATAGTTTGCGCAACGTTGTTGCCATTGCTACAGGCATCGTGGTG
TCACGCTCGTCGTTTGGTATGGCTTCATTCAGCTCCGGTTCCCAACGATCAAGGCGAGTTACATGATCCC
CCATGTTGTGCAAAAAAGCGGTTAGCTCCTTCGGTCCTCCGATCGTTGTCAGAAGTAAGTTGGCCGCAGT
GTTATCACTCATGGTTATGGCAGCACTGCATAATTCTCTTACTGTCATGCCATCCGTAAGATGCTTTTCT
GTGACTGGTGAGTACTCAACCAAGTCATTCTGAGAATAGTGTATGCGGCGACCGAGTTGCTCTTGCCCGG
CGTCAATACGGGATAATACCGCGCCACATAGCAGAACTTTAAAAGTGCTCATCATTGGAAAACGTTCTTC
GGGGCGAAAACTCTCAAGGATCTTACCGCTGTTGAGATCCAGTTCGATGTAACCCACTCGTGCACCCAAC
TGATCTTCAGCATCTTTTACTTTCACCAGCGTTTCTGGGTGAGCAAAAACAGGAAGGCAAAATGCCGCAA
AAAAGGGAATAAGGGCGACACGGAAATGTTGAATACTCATACTCTTCCTTTTTCAATATTATTGAAGCAT
TTATCAGGGTTATTGTCTCATGAGCGGATACATATTTGAATGTATTTAGAAAAATAAACAAATAGGGGTT
CCGCGCACATTTCCCCGAAAAGTGCCACCTGCAGCCTGAATATGGGCCAAACAGGATATCTGTGGTAAGC
AGTTCCTGCCCCGGCTCAGGGCCAAGAACAGATGGAACAGCTGAATATGGGCCAAACAGGATATCTGTGG
TAAGCAGTTCCTGCCCCGGCTCAGGGCCAAGAACAGATGGTCCCCAGATGCGGTCCAGCCCTCAGCAGTT
TCTAGAGAACCATCAGATGTTTCCAGGGTGCCCCAAGGACCTGAAATGACCCTGTGCCTTATTTGAACTA
ACCAATCAGTTCGCTTCTCGCTTCTGTTCGCGCGCTTCTGCTCCCCGAGCTCAATAAAAGAGCCCACAAC
CCCTCACTCGGGGCGCCAGTCCTCCGATTGACTGAGTCGCCCGGGTACCCGTGTATCCAATAAACCCTCT
TGCAGTTGCATCCGACTTGTGGTCTCGCTGTTCCTTGGGAGGGTCTCCTCTGAGTGATTGACTACCCGTC
AGCGGGGGTCTTTCATTTGGGGGCTCGTCCGGGATCGGGAGACCCCTGCCCAGGGACCACCGACCCACCA
CCGGGAGGCAAGCTGGCCAGCAACTTATCTGTGTCTGTCCGATTGTCTAGTGTCTATGACTGATTTTATG
CGCCTGCGTCGGTACTAGTTAGCTAACTAGCTCTGTATCTGGCGGACCCGTGGTGGAACTGACGAGTTCT
GAACACCCGGCCGCAACCCTGGGAGACGTCCCAGGGACTTTGGGGGCCGTTTTTGTGGCCCGACCTGAGG
AAGGGAGTCGATGTGGAATCCGACCCCGTCAGGATATGTGGTTCTGGTAGGAGACGAGAACCTAAAACAG
TTCCCGCCTCCGTCTGAATTTTTGCTTTCGGTTTGGAACCGAAGCCGCGCGTCTTGTCTGCTGCAGCGCT
GCAGCATCGTTCTGTGTTGTCTCTGTCTGACTGTGTTTCTGTATTTGTCTGAAAATTAGGGCCAGACTGT
TACCACTCCCTTAAGTTTGACCTTAGGTCACTGGAAAGATGTCGAGCGGATCGCTCACAACCAGTCGGTA
GATGTCAAGAAGAGACGTTGGGTTACCTTCTGCTCTGCAGAATGGCCAACCTTTAACGTCGGATGGCCGC
GAGACGGCACCTTTAACCGAGACCTCATCACCCAGGTTAAGATCAAGGTCTTTTCACCTGGCCCGCATGG
ACACCCAGACCAGGTCCCCTACATCGTGACCTGGGAAGCCTTGGCTTTTGACCCCCCTCCCTGGGTCAAG
CCCTTTGTACACCCTAAGCCTCCGCCTCCTCTTCCTCCATCCGCCCCGTCTCTCCCCCTTGAACCTCCTC
GTTCGACCCCGCCTCGATCCTCCCTTTATCCAGCCCTCACTCCTTCTCTAGGCGCCGGCCGGATCCCAGT
GTGGTGGTACGTAGGAATTCCGATCCCAGTGTGGTGGTACAGCTTGGGCTGCAGGTCGACTCTAGTATGC
CCCTCAACGTTAGCTTCACCAACAGGAACTATGACCTCGACTACGACTCGGTGCAGCCGTATTTCTACTG
CGACGAGGAGGAGAACTTCTACCAGCAGCAGCAGCAGAGCGAGCTGCAGCCCCCGGCGCCCAGCGAGGAT
ATCTGGAAGAAATTCGAGCTGCTGCCCACCCCGCCCCTGTCCCCTAGCCGCCGCTCCGGGCTCTGCTCGC
CCTCCTACGTTGCGGTCACACCCTTCTCCCTTCGGGGAGACAACGACGGCGGTGGCGGGAGCTTCTCCAC
GGCCGACCAGCTGGAGATGGTGACCGAGCTGCTGGGAGGAGACATGGTGAACCAGAGTTTCATCTGCGAC
CCGGACGACGAGACCTTCATCAAAAACATCATCATCCAGGACTGTATGTGGAGCGGCTTCTCGGCCGCCG
CCAAGCTCGTCTCAGAGAAGCTGGCCTCCTACCAGGCTGCGCGCAAAGACAGCGGCAGCCCGAACCCCGC
CCGCGGCCACAGCGTCTGCTCCACCTCCAGCTTGTACCTGCAGGATCTGAGCGCCGCCGCCTCAGAGTGC
ATCGACCCCTCGGTGGTCTTCCCCTACCCTCTCAACGACAGCAGCTCGCCCAAGTCCTGCGCCTCGCAAG
ACTCTAGCGCCTTCTCTCCGTCCTCGGATTCTCTGCTCTCCTCGACGGAGTCCTCCCCGCAGGGCAGCCC
CGAGCCCCTGGTGCTCCATGAGGAGACACCGCCCACCACCAGCAGCGACTCTGAGGAGGAACAAGAAGAT
GAGGAAGAAATCGATGTTGTTTCTGTGGAAAAGAGGCAGGCTCCTGGCAAAAGGTCAGAGTCTGGATCAC
CTTCTGCTGGAGGCCACAGCAAACCTCCTCACAGCCCACTGGTCCTCAAGAGGTGCCACGTCTCCACACA
TCAGCACAACTACGCAGCGCCTCCCTCCACTCGGAAGGACTATCCTGCTGCCAAGAGGGTCAAGTTGGAC
AGTGTCAGAGTCCTGAGACAGATCAGCAACAACCGAAAATGCACCAGCCCCAGGTCCTCGGACACCGAGG
AGAATGTCAAGAGGCGAACACACAACGTCTTGGAGCGCCAGAGGAGGAACGAGCTAAAACGGAGCTTTTT
TGCCCTGCGTGACCAGATCCCGGAGTTGGAAAACAATGAAAAGGCCCCCAAGGTAGTTATCCTTAAAAAA
GCCACAGCATACATCCTGTCCGTCCAAGCAGAGGAGCAAAAGCTCATTTCTGAAGAGGACTTGTTGCGGA
AACGACGAGAACAGTTGAAACACAAACTTGAACAGCTACGGAACTCTTGTGCGTAAGGAAAAGTAAGGAA
AATGATTCCTTCTAACAGAAATGTCCTGAGCAATCACCTATGAACTTGTTTCAAATGCATGATCAAATGC
AACCTCACAACCTTGGCTGAGTCTTGAGACTGAAAGATTTAGCATCTTTTTTTTTTCTTTAACAGATTTG
TATTTAAGAATTGTTTTTAAAAAATTTTAAGATTTACACAATGTTTCTCTGTAAATATTGCCATTAAATG
TAAATAACTTCCGAATTGGGCGAGCTCGAATTCGCCAGCACAGTGGTCGACCCTGTGGAATGTGTGTCAG
TTAGGGTGTGGAAAGTCCCCAGGCTCCCCAGCAGGCAGAAGTATGCAAAGCATGCATCTCAATTAGTCAG
CAACCAGGTGTGGAAAGTCCCCAGGCTCCCCAGCAGGCAGAAGTATGCAAAGCATGCATCTCAATTAGTC
AGCAACCATAGTCCCGCCCCTAACTCCGCCCATCCCGCCCCTAACTCCGCCCAGTTCCGCCCATTCTCCG
CCCCATGGCTGACTAATTTTTTTTATTTATGCAGAGGCCGAGGCCGCCTCGGCCTCTGAGCTATTCCAGA
AGTAGTGAGGAGGCTTTTTTGGAGGCCTAGGCTTTTGCAAAAAGCTTACCATGGCCAAGTTGACCAGTGC
CGTTCCGGTGCTCACCGCGCGCGACGTCGCCGGAGCGGTCGAGTTCTGGACCGACCGGCTCGGGTTCTCC
CGGGACTTCGTGGAGGACGACTTCGCCGGTGTGGTCCGGGACGACGTGACCCTGTTCATCAGCGCGGTCC
AGGACCAGGTGGTGCCGGACAACACCCTGGCCTGGGTGTGGGTGCGCGGCCTGGACGAGCTGTACGCCGA
GTGGTCGGAGGTCGTGTCCACGAACTTCCGGGACGCCTCCGGGCCGGCCATGACCGAGATCGGCGAGCAG
CCGTGGGGGCGGGAGTTCGCCCTGCGCGACCCGGCCGGCAACTGCGTGCACTTCGTGGCCGAGGAGCAGG
ACTGACCGATCGATAAAATAAAAGATTTTATTTAGTCTCCAGAAAAAGGGGGGAATGAAAGACCCCACCT
GTAGGTTTGGCAAGCTAGCTTAAGTAACGCCATTTTGCAAGGCATGGAAAAATACATAACTGAGAATAGA
GAAGTTCAGATCAAGGTCAGGAACAGATGGAACAGCTGAATATGGGCCAAACAGGATATCTGTGGTAAGC
AGTTCCTGCCCCGGCTCAGGGCCAAGAACAGATGGAACAGCTGAATATGGGCCAAACAGGATATCTGTGG
TAAGCAGTTCCTGCCCCGGCTCAGGGCCAAGAACAGATGGTCCCCAGATGCGGTCCAGCCCTCAGCAGTT
TCTAGAGAACCATCAGATGTTTCCAGGGTGCCCCAAGGACCTGAAATGACCCTGTGCCTTATTTGAACTA
ACCAATCAGTTCGCTTCTCGCTTCTGTTCGCGCGCTTCTGCTCCCCGAGCTCAATAAAAGAGCCCACAAC
CCCTCACTCGGGGCGCCAGTCCTCCGATTGACTGAGTCGCCCGGGTACCCGTGTATCCAATAAACCCTCT
TGCAGTTGCATCCGACTTGTGGTCTCGCTGTTCCTTGGGAGGGTCTCCTCTGAGTGATTGACTACCCGTC
AGCGGGGGTCTTTCACATGCAGCATGTATCAAAATTAATTTGGTTTTTTTTCTTAAGTATTTACATTAAA
TGGCCATAGTTGCATTAATGAATCGGCCAACGCGCGGGGAGAGGCGGTTTGCGTATTGGGCGCT
