>Addgene plasmid #17758 | pBabe-c-myc-zeo | addgene partial sequence | sequence record 96163 | pBABE5 5'-CTTTATCCAGCCCTCAC-3'
TGTGGTGGTACGTAGGAATTCCGATCCCAGTGTGGTGGTACAGCTTGGGCTGCAGGTCGACTCTAGTATG
CCCCTCAACGTTAGCTTCACCAACAGGAACTATGACCTCGACTACGACTCGGTGCAGCCGTATTTCTACT
GCGACGAGGAGGAGAACTTCTACCAGCAGCAGCAGCAGAGCGAGCTGCAGCCCCCGGCGCCCAGCGAGGA
TATCTGGAAGAAATTCGAGCTGCTGCCCACCCCGCCCCTGTCCCCTAGCCGCCGCTCCGGGCTCTGCTCG
CCCTCCTACGTTGCGGTCACACCCTTCTCCCTTCGGGGAGACAACGACGGCGGTGGCGGGAGCTTCTCCA
CGGCCGACCAGCTGGAGATGGTGACCGAGCTGCTGGGAGGAGACATGGTGAACCAGAGTTTCATCTGCGA
CCCGGACGACGAGACCTTCATCAAAAACATCATCATCCAGGACTGTATGTGGAGCGGCTTCTCGGCCGCC
GCCAAGCTCGTCTCAGAGAAGCTGGCCTCCTACCAGGCTGCGCGCAAAGACAGCGGCAGCCCGAACCCCG
CCCGCGGCCACAGCGTCTGCTCCACCTCCAGCTTGTACCTGCAGGATCTGAGCGCCGCCGCCTCAGAGTG
CATCGACCCCTCGGTGGTCTTCCCCTACCCTCTCAACGACAGCAGCTCGCCCAAGTCCTGCGCCTCGCAA
GACTCTAGCGCCTTCTCTCCGTCCTCGGATTCTCTGCTCTCCTCGACGGAGTCCTCCCCGCAGGGCAGCC
CCGAGCCCCTGGTGCTCCATGAGGAGACACCGCCCACCACCAGCAGCGACTCTGAGGAGGAACAAGAAGA
TGAGGAAGAAATCGATGTTGTTTCTGTGGAAAAGAGGCAGGCTCCTGGCAAAAGGTCAGAGTCTGG
