>Addgene plasmid #17758 | pBabe-c-myc-zeo | addgene partial sequence | sequence record 96164 | pBABE3 5'-ACCCTAACTGACACACATTCC-3'
CTGTGCTGGCGAATTCGAGCTCGCCCAATTCGGAAGTTATTTACATTTAATGGCAATATTTACAGAGAAA
CATTGTGTAAATCTTAAAATTTTTTAAAAACAATTCTTAAATACAAATCTGTTAAAGAAAAAAAAAAGAT
GCTAAATCTTTCAGTCTCAAGACTCAGCCAAGGTTGTGAGGTTGCATTTGATCATGCATTTGAAACAAGT
TCATAGGTGATTGCTCAGGACATTTCTGTTAGAAGGAATCATTTTCCTTACTTTTCCTTACGCACAAGAG
TTCCGTAGCTGTTCAAGTTTGTGTTTCAACTGTTCTCGTCGTTTCCGCAACAAGTCCTCTTCAGAAATGA
GCTTTTGCTCCTCTGCTTGGACGGACAGGATGTATGCTGTGGCTTTTTTAAGGATAACTACCTTGGGGGC
CTTTTCATTGTTTTCCAACTCCGGGATCTGGTCACGCAGGGCAAAAAAGCTCCGTTTTAGCTCGTTCCTC
CTCTGGCGCTCCAAGACGTTGTGTGTTCGCCTCTTGACATTCTCCTCGGTGTCCGAGGACCTGGGGCTGG
TGCATTTTCGGTTGTTGCTGATCTGTCTCAGGACTCTGACACTGTCCAACTTGACCCTCTTGGCAGCAGG
ATAGTCCTTCCGAGTGGAGGGAGGCGCTGCGTAGTTGTGCTGATGTGTGGAGACGTGGCACCTCTTGAGG
ACCAGTGGGCTGTGAGGAGGTTTGCTGTGGCCTCCAGCAGAAGGTGATCCAGACTCTGACCTTTTGCCAG
GAGCCTGCCTCTTTTCCACAGAAACAACATCGATTTCTTCCTCATCTTCTTGTTCCTCCTCAGAGTCGCT
GCTGGTGGTGGGCGGTGTCTCCTCATGGAGCACCAGGGG
